Addgene plasmid #173304: RVD-CC9
Purpose: One-step assembly of custom RVD arrays to construct DdCBE, TALE, etc.
Depositing lab: Bin Shen. Depositing organization: Nanjing Medical University. Publication: Precision modeling of mitochondrial diseases in zebrafish via DdCBE-mediated mtDNA base editing. Guo J, Zhang X, Chen X, Sun H, Dai Y, Wang J, Qian X, Tan L, Lou X, Shen B. Cell Discov. 2021 Sep 3;7(1):78. doi: 10.1038/s41421-021-00307-9. PubMed 34480028.
Backbone
  Vector backbone: TetR T vector
  Vector type: Unspecified
Growth in bacteria
  Bacterial resistance: Tetracycline, 10 μg/mL
  Growth temperature: 37°C
  Growth strain: DH5alpha
  Copy number: High Copy
Gene/Insert
  Gene/Insert name: HD-HD dimer RVD at Position9
  Species: Synthetic
  Mutation: no
  Cloning method: Restriction Enzyme; 5′ cloning site Unknown (unknown if destroyed)
Terms and licenses: Academic/Nonprofit Terms; Industry Terms: Not Available to Industry
Depositor comments: RVD is inserted into TA site of TetR T vector
How to cite: RVD-CC9 was a gift from Bin Shen (Addgene plasmid # 173304 ; http://n2t.net/addgene:173304 ; RRID:Addgene_173304)
