[The description below was written by a language model from this plasmid's Addgene catalogue record and pLannotate feature annotations shown in this document.]
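Description:
RVD-CC9 is a small (about 2.6 kb) bacterial module plasmid from a library of parts for one-step assembly of custom TALE repeat arrays. It is built on a tetracycline-resistant T vector. The synthetic insert, placed at the vector's TA cloning site, encodes a dimer of two TALE repeats that both carry the HD repeat-variable diresidue (RVD). HD is the RVD that conventionally specifies cytosine, which matches the "CC" in the name. The "9" marks the dimer's assigned position in the ordered array. The record does not state which restriction sites or overhangs flank the module.

The annotated features are almost entirely backbone. A high-copy ColE1/pUC-type origin supports propagation in E. coli, and a tet promoter drives the tetracycline efflux gene (TcR), which is the selectable marker. A short RSF origin fragment and a short kanamycin-resistance fragment are also annotated. Both appear to be non-functional remnants of the vector's construction. A T7 promoter lies nearby on the reverse strand. The RVD dimer itself was not picked up by the automated annotation, and it presumably lies in the unannotated part of the sequence. The plasmid has no annotated eukaryotic promoter or other expression elements, so it serves as a donor of a coding module and not as an expression construct.

In use, it is combined with sibling position-specific dimer modules to build a full DNA-binding array in a single reaction. That array is then placed into a receiving scaffold to make designer TALE proteins or DdCBEs, the DddA-derived cytosine base editors. The associated work applied DdCBEs to mitochondrial DNA editing to model mitochondrial disease in zebrafish.
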