Features (pLannotate 1.2.2; 6 found; start..end, strand, type, name):
    336..924     +  rep_origin     ori: high-copy-number ColE1/pMB1/pBR322/pUC origin of replication
    996..1035    -  rep_origin     RSF ori (fragment): Plasmids containing the RSF 1030 origin of replication can be propagated in E. coli cells that contain additional plasmids with compatible origins.
   1051..1079    +  promoter       tet promoter: E. coli promoter for tetracycline efflux protein gene
   1127..2317    +  CDS            TcR: tetracycline efflux protein; tet; confers resistance to tetracycline
   2415..2489    +  CDS            KanR (fragment): aminoglycoside phosphotransferase; aphA-3; confers resistance to kanamycin
   2492..2510    -  promoter       T7 promoter: promoter for bacteriophage T7 RNA polymerase
>Addgene plasmid #173304 | RVD-CC9 | addgene full sequence | sequence record 354992 | Addgene NGS Result
CCTCTAGACCAAAGCTGGTCTCAAGAGGCAATCGCTACAACTTGCGCTGGGGTTAGTCCGTGGGCTTGAC
AGAGAACTGGTAGAAGGCGTTGGACGGTTTCAAGAGCCTGTTTGCCACCGTCATGACTAGCAATCGCTAC
AACTTGCGCTGGGGTTAGTCCGTGGGCTTGACAGAGAACTGGTAGAAGGCGTTGGACGGTTTCAAGAGCC
TGTTTGCCACCGTCATGGGAACGAGACCATATCTGGTCGAGCCACCCATGACCAAAATCCCTTAACGTGA
GTTACGCGTCGTTCCACTGAGCGTCAGACCCCGTAGAAAAGATCAAAGGATCTTCTTGAGATCCTTTTTT
TCTGCGCGTAATCTGCTGCTTGCAAACAAAAAAACCACCGCTACCAGCGGTGGTTTGTTTGCCGGATCAA
GAGCTACCAACTCTTTTTCCGAAGGTAACTGGCTTCAGCAGAGCGCAGATACCAAATACTGTTCTTCTAG
TGTAGCCGTAGTTAGGCCACCACTTCAAGAACTCTGTAGCACCGCCTACATACCTCGCTCTGCTAATCCT
GTTACCAGTGGCTGCTGCCAGTGGCGATAAGTCGTGTCTTACCGGGTTGGACTCAAGACGATAGTTACCG
GATAAGGCGCAGCGGTCGGGCTGAACGGGGGGTTCGTGCACACAGCCCAGCTTGGAGCGAACGACCTACA
CCGAACTGAGATACCTACAGCGTGAGCTATGAGAAAGCGCCACGCTTCCCGAAGGGAGAAAGGCGGACAG
GTATCCGGTAAGCGGCAGGGTCGGAACAGGAGAGCGCACGAGGGAGCTTCCAGGGGGAAACGCCTGGTAT
CTTTATAGTCCTGTCGGGTTTCGCCACCTCTGACTTGAGCGTCGATTTTTGTGATGCTCGTCAGGGGGGC
GGAGCCTATGGAAAAACGCCAGCAACGCGGCCTTTTTACGGTTCCTGGCCTTTTGCTGGCCTTTTGCTCA
CATGTTCTTTCCTGCGTTATCCACAGAATCAGGGGATAACGCAGGAAAGAACATGAATTAATTCTCATGT
TTGACAGCTTATCATCGATTAGCTTTAATGCGGTAGTTTATCACAGTTAAATTGCTAACGCAGTCAGGCA
CCGTGTATGAAATCTAACAATGCGCTCATCGTCATCCTCGGCACCGTCACCCTGGATGCTGTAGGCATAG
GCTTGGTTATGCCGGTACTGCCGGGCCTCTTGCGGGATATCGTCCATTCCGACAGCATCGCCAGTCACTA
TGGCGTGCTGCTAGCGCTATATGCGTTGATGCAATTTCTATGCGCACCCGTTCTCGGAGCACTGTCCGAC
CGCTTTGGCCGCCGCCCAGTCCTGCTCGCTTCGCTACTTGGAGCCACTATCGACTACGCGATCATGGCGA
CCACACCCGTCCTGTGGATTCTCTACGCCGGACGCATCGTGGCCGGCATCACCGGCGCCACAGGTGCGGT
TGCTGGCGCCTATATCGCCGACATCACCGATGGGGAAGATCGGGCTCGCCACTTCGGGCTCATGAGCGCT
TGTTTCGGCGTGGGTATGGTGGCAGGCCCCGTGGCCGGGGGACTGTTGGGCGCCATCTCCTTACATGCAC
CATTCCTTGCGGCGGCGGTGCTCAACGGCCTCAACCTACTACTGGGCTGCTTCCTAATGCAGGAGTCGCA
TAAGGGAGAGCGCCGACCCATGCCCTTGAGAGCCTTCAACCCAGTCAGCTCCTTCCGGTGGGCGCGGGGC
ATGACTATCGTCGCCGCACTTATGACTGTCTTCTTTATCATGCAACTCGTAGGACAGGTGCCGGCAGCGC
TCTGGGTCATTTTCGGCGAGGACCGCTTTCGCTGGAGCGCGACGATGATCGGCCTGTCGCTTGCGGTATT
CGGAATCTTGCACGCCCTCGCTCAAGCCTTCGTCACTGGTCCCGCCACCAAACGTTTCGGCGAGAAGCAG
GCCATTATCGCCGGCATGGCGGCCGACGCGCTGGGCTACGTCTTGCTGGCGTTCGCGACGCGAGGCTGGA
TGGCCTTCCCCATTATGATTCTTCTCGCTTCCGGCGGCATCGGGATGCCCGCGTTGCAGGCCATGCTGTC
CAGGCAGGTAGATGACGACCATCAGGGACAGCTTCAAGGATCGCTCGCGGCTCTTACCAGCCTAACTTCG
ATCATTGGACCGCTGATCGTCACGGCGATTTATGCCGCCTCGGCGAGCACATGGAACGGGTTGGCATGGA
TTGTAGGCGCCGCCCTATACCTTGTCTGCCTCCCCGCGTTGCGTCGCGGTGCATGGAGCCGGGCCACCTC
GACCTGAATGGAAGCCGGCGGCACCTCGCTAACGGATTCACCACTCCAAGAATTGGAGCCAATCAATTCT
TGCGGAGAACTGTGAATGCGCAAACCAACCCTTGATCGGGGAAGAACAGTATGTCGAGCTATTTTTTGAC
TTACTGGGGATCAAGCCTGATTGGGAGAAAATAAAATATCCCCTATAGTGAGTCGTATTACATGGTCATA
GCTGTTTCCTGGCAGCTCTGGCCCGTGTCTCAAAATCTCTGATGTTACATTGCACAAGATAAAAATATAT
CATCATGCCT
