>Addgene plasmid #173304 | RVD-CC9 | depositor partial sequence | sequence record 336259 | RVD flanked by two Bsa I sites
GGTCTCGTTCCCATGACGGTGGCAAACAGGCTCTTGAAACCGTCCAACGCCTTCTACCAGTTCTCTGTCA
AGCCCACGGACTAACCCCAGCGCAAGTTGTAGCGATTGCTAGTCATGACGGTGGCAAACAGGCTCTTGAA
ACCGTCCAACGCCTTCTACCAGTTCTCTGTCAAGCCCACGGACTAACCCCAGCGCAAGTTGTAGCGATTG
CCTCTTGAGACC
